Addgene plasmid #204359: pAAV-hSyn-miniDq-mCherry-P2A-HA-KORD
Purpose: AAV vector for coexpression of miniDq and KORD under the control of human synapsin promoter
Depositing lab: Masao Doi. Depositing organization: Kyoto University, Graduate School of Pharmaceutical Sciences. Publication: Size-reduced DREADD derivatives for AAV-assisted multimodal chemogenetic control of neuronal activity and behavior. Miyake T, Tanaka K, Inoue Y, Nagai Y, Nishimura R, Seta T, Nakagawa S, Inoue KI, Hasegawa E, Minamimoto T, Doi M. Cell Rep Methods. 2024 Oct 21;4(10):100881. doi: 10.1016/j.crmeth.2024.100881. PubMed 39437713.
Backbone
  Vector backbone: pAAV
  Vector type: AAV
Growth in bacteria
  Bacterial resistance: Ampicillin, 100 μg/mL
  Growth temperature: 37°C
  Growth strain: NEB Stable
  Copy number: High Copy
Gene/Insert
  Gene/Insert name: miniDq-mCherry-P2A-HA-KORD (alt name: hM3Dq-ICL3_176 KOR DREADD)
  Species: H. sapiens (human)
  Insert size (bp): 3734
  Mutation: For miniDq, the third intracellular loop (ICL3) of hM3Dq was substituted with a 5-amino-acid peptide sequence Q-N-T-I-S derived from hGpr176 ICL3.
  Promoter: hSyn
  Tag / fusion protein: mCherry (for miniDq) (C terminal on insert); HA (for KORD) (N terminal on insert)
  Cloning method: Ligation Independent Cloning
  Sequencing primers: 5′ aactccccttcccggccaccttg; 3′ ctatgttgctccttttacgctatg
Resource information
  A portion of this plasmid was derived from a plasmid made by: Addgene (#44361, #65418, #135391, #51904)
Terms and licenses: Academic/Nonprofit Terms; Industry Terms: Not Available to Industry
How to cite: pAAV-hSyn-miniDq-mCherry-P2A-HA-KORD was a gift from Masao Doi (Addgene plasmid # 204359 ; http://n2t.net/addgene:204359 ; RRID:Addgene_204359)
