[The description below was written by a language model from this plasmid's Addgene catalogue record and pLannotate feature annotations shown in this document.]
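Description:
pAAV-hSyn-miniDq-mCherry-P2A-HA-KORD is an adeno-associated virus transfer plasmid (7,296 nt in the sequenced record) designed to deliver two chemogenetic receptors to neurons from a single AAV genome. It is maintained in bacteria through a high-copy ColE1/pUC-type origin and selected with ampicillin via the β-lactamase gene. An f1 phage origin is also present in the backbone. The expression cassette is flanked by AAV2 inverted terminal repeats, which direct replication and packaging of the intervening DNA into viral particles. The annotation detects the left ITR only as short fragments and the right one as a full repeat.

Between the ITRs, the human synapsin I promoter drives neuron-restricted transcription of a single open reading frame of about 3.7 kb. The first part encodes miniDq, a size-reduced derivative of the hM3Dq DREADD (human muscarinic M3 receptor-based) in which the third intracellular loop has been replaced by a five-residue peptide from the corresponding loop of human Gpr176. This shortened receptor is fused at its C terminus to mCherry for visualisation. A P2A self-cleaving peptide, named in the record though not annotated in the feature table, separates this fusion from an N-terminally HA-tagged KORD, the DREADD derived from the human kappa-opioid receptor. One transcript therefore yields two separate receptor proteins. A WPRE downstream of the coding sequence enhances transcript expression, and an SV40 polyadenylation signal terminates the message.

The truncation of hM3Dq helps both receptors fit within the limited AAV packaging capacity. The associated publication describes such size-reduced DREADDs as tools for multimodal chemogenetic control of neuronal activity and behaviour with one vector.
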