Features (pLannotate 1.2.2; 17 found; start..end, strand, type, name):
     12..39      +  repeat_region  AAV2 ITR (fragment): inverted terminal repeat of adeno-associated virus serotype 2 inverted
     68..95      +  repeat_region  AAV2 ITR (fragment): inverted terminal repeat of adeno-associated virus serotype 2 inverted
    175..622     +  promoter       hSyn promoter: human synapsin I promoter; confers neuron-specific expression (Kügler et al., 2003)
    642..1793    +  CDS            CHRM3 (fragment): ACM3_HUMAN - Experimental evidence at protein level: Swiss-Prot protein existence level 1. The muscarinic acetylcholine receptor mediates various cellular responses, including inhibition of adenylate cyclase, breakdown of phosphoinositides and modulation of potassium channels through the action of G proteins. Primary transducing effect is Pi turnover. From Homo sapiens (Human).
   1803..2507    +  CDS            mCherry: mCherry is a basic (constitutively fluorescent) red fluorescent protein published in 2004, derived from Discosoma sp.. It is reported to be a very rapidly-maturing monomer with low acid sensitivity.
   2568..2594    +  CDS            3xHA (fragment): three tandem HA epitope tags
   2595..3734    +  CDS            OPRK1: OPRK_HUMAN - Also known as OPRK. Experimental evidence at protein level: Swiss-Prot protein existence level 1. G-protein coupled opioid receptor that functions as receptor for endogenous alpha-neoendorphins and dynorphins, but has low affinity for beta-endorphins. Also functions as receptor for various synthetic opioids and for the psychoactive diterpene salvinorin A. Ligand binding causes a conformation change that triggers signaling via guanine nucleotide-binding proteins (G proteins) and modulates the activity of down-stream effectors, such as adenylate cyclase. Signaling leads to the inhib
   3749..4337    +  misc_feature   WPRE: woodchuck hepatitis virus posttranscriptional regulatory element
   4380..4501    -  polyA_signal   SV40 poly(A) signal: SV40 polyadenylation signal
   4559..4699    +  repeat_region  AAV2 ITR: inverted terminal repeat of adeno-associated virus serotype 2 inverted
   4704..4755    -  misc_feature   bom (fragment): basis of mobility region from pBR322
   4774..5229    +  rep_origin     f1 ori (sequence partly withheld): f1 bacteriophage origin of replication; arrow indicates direction of (+) strand synthesis
   5230..5279    -  misc_feature   bom (fragment): basis of mobility region from pBR322
   5381..5416    -  CDS            rop (fragment): Rop protein, which maintains plasmids at low copy number; rop
   5511..5615    +  promoter       AmpR promoter: bla
   5616..6476    +  CDS            AmpR: β-lactamase; bla; confers resistance to ampicillin, carbenicillin, and related antibiotics
   6647..7235    +  rep_origin     ori: high-copy-number ColE1/pMB1/pBR322/pUC origin of replication
>Addgene plasmid #204359 | pAAV-hSyn-miniDq-mCherry-P2A-HA-KORD | addgene full sequence | sequence record 401492 | Addgene NGS Result
CCTGCAGGCAGCTGCGCGCTCGCTCGCTCACTGAGGCCGCCCGGGCGTCGGGCGACCTTTGGTCGCCCGG
CCTCAGTGAGCGAGCGAGCGCGCAGAGAGGGAGTGGCCAACTCCATCACTAGGGGTTCCTGCGGCCGCAC
GCGTGTGTCTAGACTGCAGAGGGCCCTGCGTATGAGTGCAAGTGGGTTTTAGGACCAGGATGAGGCGGGG
TGGGGGTGCCTACCTGACGACCGACCCCGACCCACTGGACAAGCACCCAACCCCCATTCCCCAAATTGCG
CATCCCCTATCAGAGAGGGGGAGGGGAAACAGGATGCGGCGAGGCGCGTGCGCACTGCCAGCTTCAGCAC
CGCGGACAGTGCCTTCGCCCCCGCCTGGCGGCGCGCGCCACCGCCGCCTCAGCACTGAAGGCGCGCTGAC
GTCACTCGCCGGTCCCCCGCAAACTCCCCTTCCCGGCCACCTTGGTCGCGTCCGCGCCGCCGCCGGCCCA
GCCGGACCGCACCACGCGAGGCGCGAGATAGGGGGGCACGGGCGCGACCATCTGCGCTGCGGCGCCGGCG
ACTCAGCGCTGCCTCAGTCTGCGGTGGGCAGCGGAGGAGTCGTGTCGTGCCTGAGAGCGCAGTCGAGAAG
GTACCGCCACCATGACCTTGCACAATAACAGTACAACCTCGCCTTTGTTTCCAAACATCAGCTCCTCCTG
GATACACAGCCCCTCCGATGCAGGGCTGCCCCCGGGAACCGTCACTCATTTCGGCAGCTACAATGTTTCT
CGAGCAGCTGGCAATTTCTCCTCTCCAGACGGTACCACCGATGACCCTCTGGGAGGTCATACCGTCTGGC
AAGTGGTCTTCATCGCTTTCTTAACGGGCATCCTGGCCTTGGTGACCATCATCGGCAACATCCTGGTAAT
TGTGTCATTTAAGGTCAACAAGCAGCTGAAGACGGTCAACAACTACTTCCTCTTAAGCCTGGCCTGTGCC
GATCTGATTATCGGGGTCATTTCAATGAATCTGTTTACGACCTACATCATCATGAATCGATGGGCCTTAG
GGAACTTGGCCTGTGACCTCTGGCTTGCCATTGACTGCGTAGCCAGCAATGCCTCTGTTATGAATCTTCT
GGTCATCAGCTTTGACAGATACTTTTCCATCACGAGGCCGCTCACGTACCGAGCCAAACGAACAACAAAG
AGAGCCGGTGTGATGATCGGTCTGGCTTGGGTCATCTCCTTTGTCCTTTGGGCTCCTGCCATCTTGTTCT
GGCAATACTTTGTTGGAAAGAGAACTGTGCCTCCGGGAGAGTGCTTCATTCAGTTCCTCAGTGAGCCCAC
CATTACTTTTGGCACAGCCATCGCTGGTTTTTATATGCCTGTCACCATTATGACTATTTTATACTGGAGG
ATCTATAAGGAAACTGAAAAGCGTACCAAAGAGCTTGCTGGCCTGCAGAACACCATCTCTAGGATGTCCC
TGGTCAAGGAGAAGAAAGCGGCCCAGACCCTCAGTGCGATCTTGCTTGCCTTCATCATCACTTGGACCCC
ATACAACATCATGGTTCTGGTGAACACCTTTTGTGACAGCTGCATACCCAAAACCTTTTGGAATCTGGGC
TACTGGCTGTGCTACATCAACAGCACCGTGAACCCCGTGTGCTATGCTCTGTGCAACAAAACATTCAGAA
CCACTTTCAAGATGCTGCTGCTGTGCCAGTGTGACAAAAAAAAGAGGCGCAAGCAGCAGTACCAGCAGAG
ACAGTCGGTCATTTTTCACAAGCGCGCACCCGAGCAGGCCTTGGCGGCTAGCGTGAGCAAGGGCGAGGAG
GATAACATGGCCATCATCAAGGAGTTCATGCGCTTCAAGGTGCACATGGAGGGCTCCGTGAACGGCCACG
AGTTCGAGATCGAGGGCGAGGGCGAGGGCCGCCCCTACGAGGGCACCCAGACCGCCAAGCTGAAGGTGAC
CAAGGGTGGCCCCCTGCCCTTCGCCTGGGACATCCTGTCCCCTCAGTTCATGTACGGCTCCAAGGCCTAC
GTGAAGCACCCCGCCGACATCCCCGACTACTTGAAGCTGTCCTTCCCCGAGGGCTTCAAGTGGGAGCGCG
TGATGAACTTCGAGGACGGCGGCGTGGTGACCGTGACCCAGGACTCCTCCCTGCAGGACGGCGAGTTCAT
CTACAAGGTGAAGCTGCGCGGCACCAACTTCCCCTCCGACGGCCCCGTAATGCAGAAGAAGACCATGGGC
TGGGAGGCCTCCTCCGAGCGGATGTACCCCGAGGACGGCGCCCTGAAGGGCGAGATCAAGCAGAGGCTGA
AGCTGAAGGACGGCGGCCACTACGACGCTGAGGTCAAGACCACCTACAAGGCCAAGAAGCCCGTGCAGCT
GCCCGGCGCCTACAACGTCAACATCAAGTTGGACATCACCTCCCACAACGAGGACTACACCATCGTGGAA
CAGTACGAACGCGCCGAGGGCCGCCACTCCACCGGCGGCATGGACGAGCTGTACAAGGCCACTAACTTCT
CCCTGTTGAAACAAGCAGGGGATGTCGAAGAGAATCCCGGGCCAATGTACCCATACGATGTTCCAGATTA
CGCTATGGAATCCCCGATTCAGATCTTCCGCGGGGAGCCGGGCCCTACCTGCGCCCCGAGCGCCTGCCTG
CCCCCCAACAGCAGCGCCTGGTTTCCCGGCTGGGCCGAGCCCGACAGCAACGGCAGCGCCGGCTCGGAGG
ACGCGCAGCTGGAGCCCGCGCACATCTCCCCGGCCATCCCGGTCATCATCACGGCGGTCTACTCCGTAGT
GTTCGTCGTGGGCTTGGTGGGCAACTCGCTGGTCATGTTCGTGATCATCCGATACACAAAGATGAAGACA
GCAACCAACATTTACATATTTAACCTGGCTTTGGCAGATGCTTTAGTTACTACAACCATGCCCTTTCAGA
GTACGGTCTACTTGATGAACTCCTGGCCTTTTGGGGATGTGCTGTGCAAGATAGTAATTTCCATTAATTA
CTACAACATGTTCACCAGCATCTTCACCTTGACCATGATGAGCGTGGACCGCTACATTGCCGTGTGCCAC
CCCGTGAAGGCTTTGGACTTCCGCACACCCTTGAAGGCAAAGATCATCAATATCTGCATCTGGCTGCTGT
CGTCATCTGTTGGCATCTCTGCAATAGTCCTTGGAGGCACCAAAGTCAGGGAAGACGTCGATGTCATTGA
GTGCTCCTTGCAGTTCCCAGATGATGACTACTCCTGGTGGGACCTCTTCATGAAGATCTGCGTCTTCATC
TTTGCCTTCGTGATCCCTGTCCTCATCATCATCGTCTGCTACACCCTGATGATCCTGCGTCTCAAGAGCG
TCCGGCTCCTTTCTGGCTCCCGAGAGAAAGATCGCAACCTGCGTAGGATCACCAGACTGGTCCTGGTGGT
GGTGGCAGTCTTCGTCGTCTGCTGGACTCCCATTCACATATTCATCCTGGTGGAGGCTCTGGGGAGCACC
TCCCACAGCACAGCTGCTCTCTCCAGCTATTACTTCTGCATCGCCTTAGGCTATACCAACAGTAGCCTGA
ATCCCATTCTCTACGCCTTTCTTGATGAAAACTTCAAGCGGTGTTTCCGGGACTTCTGCTTTCCACTGAA
GATGAGGATGGAGCGGCAGAGCACTAGCAGAGTCCGAAATACAGTTCAGGACCCTGCTTACCTGAGGGAC
ATCGATGGGATGAATAAACCAGTATAAAGCTTATCGATAATCAACCTCTGGATTACAAAATTTGTGAAAG
ATTGACTGGTATTCTTAACTATGTTGCTCCTTTTACGCTATGTGGATACGCTGCTTTAATGCCTTTGTAT
CATGCTATTGCTTCCCGTATGGCTTTCATTTTCTCCTCCTTGTATAAATCCTGGTTGCTGTCTCTTTATG
AGGAGTTGTGGCCCGTTGTCAGGCAACGTGGCGTGGTGTGCACTGTGTTTGCTGACGCAACCCCCACTGG
TTGGGGCATTGCCACCACCTGTCAGCTCCTTTCCGGGACTTTCGCTTTCCCCCTCCCTATTGCCACGGCG
GAACTCATCGCCGCCTGCCTTGCCCGCTGCTGGACAGGGGCTCGGCTGTTGGGCACTGACAATTCCGTGG
TGTTGTCGGGGAAATCATCGTCCTTTCCTTGGCTGCTCGCCTGTGTTGCCACCTGGATTCTGCGCGGGAC
GTCCTTCTGCTACGTCCCTTCGGCCCTCAATCCAGCGGACCTTCCTTCCCGCGGCCTGCTGCCGGCTCTG
CGGCCTCTTCCGCGTCTTCGCCTTCGCCCTCAGACGAGTCGGATCTCCCTTTGGGCCGCCTCCCCGCATC
GATACCGTCGACCCGGGCGGCCGCTTCGAGCAGACATGATAAGATACATTGATGAGTTTGGACAAACCAC
AACTAGAATGCAGTGAAAAAAATGCTTTATTTGTGAAATTTGTGATGCTATTGCTTTATTTGTAACCATT
ATAAGCTGCAATAAACAAGTTAACAACAACAATTGCATTCATTTTATGTTTCAGGTTCAGGGGGAGATGT
GGGGCCGCAGGAACCCCTAGTGATGGAGTTGGCCACTCCCTCTCTGCGCGCTCGCTCGCTCACTGAGGCC
GGGCGACCAAAGGTCGCCCGACGCCCGGGCTTTGCCCGGGCGGCCTCAGTGAGCGAGCGAGCGCGCAGCT
GCCTGCAGGGGCGCCTGATGCGGTATTTTCTCCTTACGCATCTGTGCGGTATTTCACACCGCATA
[95 nt withheld, positions 4756-4850]
T
[46 nt withheld, positions 4852-4897]
C
[141 nt withheld, positions 4899-5039]
CCTTTGACGTTGGAGTCCACGTTCTTT
[37 nt withheld, positions 5067-5103]
ACTCTATCTCGGGCTATTCTTTTGATTTATAAGGGATTTTGCCGATTTCGGTCTATTGGTTAAAAAATGA
GCTGATTTAACAAAAATTTAACGCGAATTTTAACAAAATATTAACGTTTACAATTTTATGGTGCACTCTC
AGTACAATCTGCTCTGATGCCGCATAGTTAAGCCAGCCCCGACACCCGCCAACACCCGCTGACGCGCCCT
GACGGGCTTGTCTGCTCCCGGCATCCGCTTACAGACAAGCTGTGACCGTCTCCGGGAGCTGCATGTGTCA
GAGGTTTTCACCGTCATCACCGAAACGCGCGAGACGAAAGGGCCTCGTGATACGCCTATTTTTATAGGTT
AATGTCATGATAATAATGGTTTCTTAGACGTCAGGTGGCACTTTTCGGGGAAATGTGCGCGGAACCCCTA
TTTGTTTATTTTTCTAAATACATTCAAATATGTATCCGCTCATGAGACAATAACCCTGATAAATGCTTCA
ATAATATTGAAAAAGGAAGAGTATGAGTATTCAACATTTCCGTGTCGCCCTTATTCCCTTTTTTGCGGCA
TTTTGCCTTCCTGTTTTTGCTCACCCAGAAACGCTGGTGAAAGTAAAAGATGCTGAAGATCAGTTGGGTG
CACGAGTGGGTTACATCGAACTGGATCTCAACAGCGGTAAGATCCTTGAGAGTTTTCGCCCCGAAGAACG
TTTTCCAATGATGAGCACTTTTAAAGTTCTGCTATGTGGCGCGGTATTATCCCGTATTGACGCCGGGCAA
GAGCAACTCGGTCGCCGCATACACTATTCTCAGAATGACTTGGTTGAGTACTCACCAGTCACAGAAAAGC
ATCTTACGGATGGCATGACAGTAAGAGAATTATGCAGTGCTGCCATAACCATGAGTGATAACACTGCGGC
CAACTTACTTCTGACAACGATCGGAGGACCGAAGGAGCTAACCGCTTTTTTGCACAACATGGGGGATCAT
GTAACTCGCCTTGATCGTTGGGAACCGGAGCTGAATGAAGCCATACCAAACGACGAGCGTGACACCACGA
TGCCTGTAGCAATGGCAACAACGTTGCGCAAACTATTAACTGGCGAACTACTTACTCTAGCTTCCCGGCA
ACAATTAATAGACTGGATGGAGGCGGATAAAGTTGCAGGACCACTTCTGCGCTCGGCCCTTCCGGCTGGC
TGGTTTATTGCTGATAAATCTGGAGCCGGTGAGCGTGGGTCTCGCGGTATCATTGCAGCACTGGGGCCAG
ATGGTAAGCCCTCCCGTATCGTAGTTATCTACACGACGGGGAGTCAGGCAACTATGGATGAACGAAATAG
ACAGATCGCTGAGATAGGTGCCTCACTGATTAAGCATTGGTAACTGTCAGACCAAGTTTACTCATATATA
CTTTAGATTGATTTAAAACTTCATTTTTAATTTAAAAGGATCTAGGTGAAGATCCTTTTTGATAATCTCA
TGACCAAAATCCCTTAACGTGAGTTTTCGTTCCACTGAGCGTCAGACCCCGTAGAAAAGATCAAAGGATC
TTCTTGAGATCCTTTTTTTCTGCGCGTAATCTGCTGCTTGCAAACAAAAAAACCACCGCTACCAGCGGTG
GTTTGTTTGCCGGATCAAGAGCTACCAACTCTTTTTCCGAAGGTAACTGGCTTCAGCAGAGCGCAGATAC
CAAATACTGTTCTTCTAGTGTAGCCGTAGTTAGGCCACCACTTCAAGAACTCTGTAGCACCGCCTACATA
CCTCGCTCTGCTAATCCTGTTACCAGTGGCTGCTGCCAGTGGCGATAAGTCGTGTCTTACCGGGTTGGAC
TCAAGACGATAGTTACCGGATAAGGCGCAGCGGTCGGGCTGAACGGGGGGTTCGTGCACACAGCCCAGCT
TGGAGCGAACGACCTACACCGAACTGAGATACCTACAGCGTGAGCTATGAGAAAGCGCCACGCTTCCCGA
AGGGAGAAAGGCGGACAGGTATCCGGTAAGCGGCAGGGTCGGAACAGGAGAGCGCACGAGGGAGCTTCCA
GGGGGAAACGCCTGGTATCTTTATAGTCCTGTCGGGTTTCGCCACCTCTGACTTGAGCGTCGATTTTTGT
GATGCTCGTCAGGGGGGCGGAGCCTATGGAAAAACGCCAGCAACGCGGCCTTTTTACGGTTCCTGGCCTT
TTGCTGGCCTTTTGCTCACATGT
